>Addgene plasmid #48255 | PXCGW | addgene partial sequence | sequence record 81701 | 35S-promoter 5'-CTATCCTTCGCAAGACCCTTC-3'
AGAAACGTACAATGATATAAATATCAGATATATTAAATTAGATTTTGCATAAAAAACAGACTACATAATA
CTGTAAAACACAACATATCCAGTCACTATGGCGGCCCCTCGAGGGGCCGCATTAGGCACCCCAGGCTTTA
CACTTTATGCTTCCGGCTCGTATAATGTGTGGATTTTGAGTTAGGATCCGTCCAGATTTTCAGGAGCTAA
GGAAGCTAAAATGGAGAAAAAAATCACTGGATATACCACCGTTGATATATCCCAATGGCATCGTAAAGAA
CATTTTGAGGCATTTCAGTCAGTTGCTCAATGTACCTATAACCAGACCGTTCAGCTGGATATTACGGCCT
TTTTAAAGACCGTAAAGAAAAATAAGCACAAGTTTTATCCGGCCTTTATTCACATTCTTGCCCGCCTGAT
GAATGCTCATCCGGAATTCCGTATGGCAATGAAAGACGGTGAGCTGGTGATATGGGATAGTGTTCACCCT
TGTTACACCGTTTTCCATGAGCAAACTGAAACGTTTTCATCGCTCTGGAGTGAATACCACGACGATCTCC
GG
