>Addgene plasmid #48255 | PXCGW | addgene partial sequence | sequence record 99160 | ccdB-Fwd 5'-GCATGATGACCACCGATATG-3'
AGAGTGGCTGATCTCAGCCACCGCGAAAATGACATCAAAAACGCCATTAACCTGATGTTCTGGGGAATAT
AAATGTCAGGCTCCCTTATACACAGCCAGTCTGCAGGTCGACCATAGTGACTGGATATGTTGTGTTTTAC
AGTATTATGTAGTCTGTTTTTTATGCAAAATCTAATTTAATATATTGATATTTATATCATTTTACGTTTC
TCGTTCAGCTTTCTTGTACAAAGTGGTGAAGCTTGGTGGAGCTGGTGGAGCTGGTGGAGCTGCCGACAAG
CAGAAGAACGGCATCAAGGCCAACTTCAAGATCCGCCACAACATCGAGGACGGCAGCGTGCAGCTCGCCG
ACCACTACCAGCAGAACACCCCCATCGGCGACGGCCCCGTGCTGCTGCCCGACAACCACTACCTGAGCAC
CCAGTCCGCCCTGAGCAAAGACCCCAACGAGAAGCGCGATCACATGGTCCTGCTGGAGTTCGTGACCGCC
GCCGGGATCACTCTCGGCATGGACGAGCTGTACAAGGGTGGAGCTCATCATCATCATCATCATTAATCTA
GAGTCCGCAAAAATCACCAGTCTCTCTCTACAAATCTATCTCTCTCTATTTTTCTCCAGAATAATGTGTG
AGTAGTTCCCAGATAAGGGAATTAGGG
