[The description below was written by a language model from this plasmid's Addgene catalogue record.]
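Description:
PXCGW is an empty binary Gateway destination vector for split-fluorescent-protein (bimolecular fluorescence complementation) assays in plants. It is built on a pRT100/pPZP312 backbone, which suggests a pRT100-type 35S expression cassette placed in a pPZP-series T-DNA binary plasmid. Such a plasmid can be propagated in E. coli and then moved into Agrobacterium for delivery into plant cells. In bacteria it is selected with spectinomycin and chloramphenicol and is recorded as high copy. Chloramphenicol resistance and the use of the DB3.1 strain are typical of an intact Gateway cassette, which normally carries a chloramphenicol marker alongside the toxic ccdB counter-selection gene that DB3.1 tolerates. The record does not list these elements explicitly, and no feature table is provided. Basta (phosphinothricin) resistance is the selectable marker in plants.

There is no insert. A gene of interest is introduced by Gateway recombination downstream of the 35S promoter, a strong constitutive plant promoter. The backbone supplies two C-terminal tags, a CFP fragment covering amino acids 155–238 and a 6xHis tag, so the recombined gene is expressed as a fusion carrying the non-fluorescent C-terminal portion of CFP at its C terminus. The His tag can serve for detection or purification. When this fusion is co-expressed with a partner protein fused to a complementary N-terminal fluorescent-protein fragment from a companion vector, interaction between the two proteins brings the fragments together. Fluorescence is then reconstituted, reporting both the occurrence and the subcellular location of the interaction in living plant cells. The associated publication used this kind of assay to examine interactions between a Xanthomonas type III effector and tomato host proteins.
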