Addgene plasmid #48255: PXCGW
Purpose: (Empty Backbone) Split-GFP assay in plants
Depositing lab: Wolf Frommer. Depositing organization: Carnegie Institution for Science. Publication: Xanthomonas T3S Effector XopN Suppresses PAMP-Triggered Immunity and Interacts with a Tomato Atypical Receptor-Like Kinase and TFT1. Kim JG, Li X, Roden JA, Taylor KW, Aakre CD, Su B, Lalonde S, Kirik A, Chen Y, Baranage G, McLane H, Martin GB, Mudgett MB. Plant Cell. 2009 Apr;21(4):1305-23. doi: 10.1105/tpc.108.063123. Epub 2009 Apr 14. PubMed 19366901.
Backbone
  Vector backbone: pRT100/pPZP312
  Vector type: Binary Gateway vector
  Promoter: 35S
  Selectable markers: Basta
  Tag / fusion protein: CFP aa155-238 (C terminal on backbone); 6xHIS (C terminal on backbone)
Growth in bacteria
  Bacterial resistance: Chloramphenicol and Spectinomycin, 25 & 50 μg/mL
  Growth temperature: 37°C
  Growth strain: DB3.1
  Copy number: High Copy
Gene/Insert
  Cloning method: Gateway Cloning
  Sequencing primers: 5′ 35S-promoter
Terms and licenses: Academic/Nonprofit Terms; Industry Terms: Not Available to Industry
How to cite: PXCGW was a gift from Wolf Frommer (Addgene plasmid # 48255 ; http://n2t.net/addgene:48255 ; RRID:Addgene_48255)
